Addgene plasmid #90938: VCP F11.4 gRNA
Purpose: 3rd generation lentiviral gRNA plasmid targeting human VCP
Depositing lab: Iain Cheeseman. Depositing organization: Whitehead Institute for Biomedical Research. Publication: Large-Scale Analysis of CRISPR/Cas9 Cell-Cycle Knockouts Reveals the Diversity of p53-Dependent Responses to Cell-Cycle Defects. McKinley KL, Cheeseman IM. Dev Cell. 2017 Feb 27;40(4):405-420.e2. doi: 10.1016/j.devcel.2017.01.012. Epub 2017 Feb 16. PubMed 28216383.
Backbone
  Vector backbone: pLenti-sgRNA
  Backbone manufacturer: Eric Lander & David Sabatini labs (Addgene plasmid #71409)
  Backbone size w/o insert (bp): 9151
  Vector type: Lentiviral, CRISPR
  Selectable markers: Puromycin
Growth in bacteria
  Bacterial resistance: Ampicillin, 100 μg/mL
  Growth temperature: 37°C
  Growth strain: NEB Stable
  Copy number: Unknown
Gene/Insert
  Gene/Insert name: VCP (Guide Designation F11.4) (alt name: pKMKO series)
  gRNA/shRNA sequence: CACCgTGGAAGCGTATCGACCCATC
  Species: H. sapiens (human)
  Promoter: U6
  Cloning method: Restriction Enzyme; 5′ cloning site BsmBI (destroyed during cloning); 3′ cloning site BsmBI (destroyed during cloning)
  Sequencing primers: 5′ hU6-F (5'-GAGGGCCTATTTCCCATGATT-3'); 3′ EF1a-R (5'-CACGGCGACTACTGCACTTA-3')
Terms and licenses: Academic/Nonprofit Terms; Industry Terms: Not Available to Industry
Depositor comments: Please note that gRNA target sequence listed is not strictly the 20nt spacer sequence, but also contains the 5' BsmBI overhang. For more information about knockout human cell lines generated using this plasmid, please see http://cellcycleknockouts.wi.mit.edu/ .
How to cite: VCP F11.4 gRNA was a gift from Iain Cheeseman (Addgene plasmid # 90938 ; http://n2t.net/addgene:90938 ; RRID:Addgene_90938)
