[The description below was written by a language model from this plasmid's Addgene catalogue record and pLannotate feature annotations shown in this document.]
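Description:
VCP F11.4 gRNA is a third-generation lentiviral CRISPR guide RNA plasmid built on the pLenti-sgRNA backbone and designed to target the human VCP gene. It is propagated in E. coli through a high-copy ColE1/pUC-type origin with ampicillin resistance (AmpR, β-lactamase). An f1 origin and an SV40 origin are also annotated, along with small backbone remnants such as lac promoter/operator elements and T3/T7 promoters. The catalogue lists the empty backbone at 9151 bp, whereas the sequenced plasmid is 7,302 nt. This would be consistent with loss of a filler fragment when the guide was inserted between the two BsmBI sites, which were destroyed in cloning, although the record does not state this explicitly.

The viral portion has the standard third-generation layout. An RSV promoter drives a truncated HIV-1 5' LTR so that genomic RNA is produced without Tat, followed by the Ψ packaging signal with a gag fragment, the RRE for Rev-dependent nuclear export, and a cPPT/CTS. A WPRE enhances transcript expression, and the ΔU3 self-inactivating 3' LTR is followed by an SV40 polyadenylation signal.

Within this frame, a human U6 RNA polymerase III promoter transcribes the VCP-directed spacer fused to the Streptococcus pyogenes Cas9 guide scaffold (annotated as a tracrRNA fragment). A separate EF-1α core promoter expresses puromycin N-acetyltransferase for selection of transduced mammalian cells. No Cas9 is annotated, so the nuclease must come from another source, such as a Cas9-expressing cell line. The plasmid belongs to a guide series used for a large-scale analysis of CRISPR/Cas9 cell-cycle gene knockouts in human cells.
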