Features (pLannotate 1.2.2; 28 found; start..end, strand, type, name):
      5..62      +  rep_origin     RSF ori (fragment): Plasmids containing the RSF 1030 origin of replication can be propagated in E. coli cells that contain additional plasmids with compatible origins.
     64..156     +  CDS            lacI (fragment): lac repressor; lacI; The lac repressor binds to the lac operator to inhibit transcription in E. coli. This inhibition can be relieved by adding lactose or isopropyl-β-D-thiogalactopyranoside (IPTG).
    169..190     +  protein_bind   CAP binding site: CAP binding activates transcription in the presence of cAMP. E. coli catabolite activator protein
    205..235     +  promoter       lac promoter: promoter for the E. coli lac operon
    243..259     +  protein_bind   lac operator: The lac repressor binds to the lac operator to inhibit transcription in E. coli. This inhibition can be relieved by adding lactose or isopropyl-β-D-thiogalactopyranoside (IPTG). lac repressor encoded by lacI
    304..322     +  promoter       T3 promoter: promoter for bacteriophage T3 RNA polymerase
    350..576     +  promoter       RSV promoter: Rous sarcoma virus enhancer/promoter
    577..757     +  LTR            5' LTR (truncated): truncated 5' long terminal repeat (LTR) from HIV-1
    804..929     +  misc_feature   HIV-1 Ψ: packaging signal of human immunodeficiency virus type 1
    913..1276    +  CDS            HIV-1 gag (fragment): gag protein from human immunodeficiency virus 1; gag
   1422..1655    +  misc_feature   RRE: The Rev response element (RRE) of HIV-1 allows for Rev-dependent mRNA export from the nucleus to the cytoplasm.
   2032..2058    +  CDS            Rev (fragment): human immunodeficiency virus 1 (HIV-1) Rev protein; rev; enhances nuclear export of unspliced and incompletely spliced viral mRNAs
   2062..2302    +  promoter       U6 promoter: RNA polymerase III promoter for human U6 snRNA
   2350..2417    +  misc_RNA       tracrRNA (fragment): trans-activating CRISPR RNA for the Streptococcus pyogenes CRISPR/Cas9 system
   2466..2583    +  misc_feature   cPPT/CTS: central polypurine tract and central termination sequence of HIV-1
   2652..2863    +  promoter       EF-1α core promoter: core promoter for human elongation factor EF-1α
   2889..3488    +  CDS            PuroR (fragment): puromycin N-acetyltransferase; pac from Streptomyces; confers resistance to puromycin
   3504..4092    +  misc_feature   WPRE: woodchuck hepatitis virus posttranscriptional regulatory element
   4143..4162    +  misc_feature   cPPT/CTS (fragment): central polypurine tract and central termination sequence of HIV-1
   4164..4397    +  LTR            3' LTR (ΔU3): self-inactivating 3' long terminal repeat (LTR) from HIV-1
   4475..4596    +  polyA_signal   SV40 poly(A) signal: SV40 polyadenylation signal
   4636..4771    +  rep_origin     SV40 ori: SV40 origin of replication
   4792..4810    -  promoter       T7 promoter: promoter for bacteriophage T7 RNA polymerase
   4818..4973    +  CDS            lacZα (fragment): LacZα fragment of β-galactosidase; lacZ fragment
   4978..5406    +  rep_origin     f1 ori (sequence partly withheld): f1 bacteriophage origin of replication; arrow indicates direction of (+) strand synthesis
   5459..5563    +  promoter       AmpR promoter: bla
   5564..6424    +  CDS            AmpR: β-lactamase; bla; confers resistance to ampicillin, carbenicillin, and related antibiotics
   6595..7183    +  rep_origin     ori: high-copy-number ColE1/pMB1/pBR322/pUC origin of replication
>Addgene plasmid #90938 | VCP F11.4 gRNA | addgene full sequence | sequence record 183038 | Addgene NGS Result
TGATACCGCTCGCCGCAGCCGAACGACCGAGCGCAGCGAGTCAGTGAGCGAGGAAGCGGAAGAGCGCCCA
ATACGCAAACCGCCTCTCCCCGCGCGTTGGCCGATTCATTAATGCAGCTGGCACGACAGGTTTCCCGACT
GGAAAGCGGGCAGTGAGCGCAACGCAATTAATGTGAGTTAGCTCACTCATTAGGCACCCCAGGCTTTACA
CTTTATGCTTCCGGCTCGTATGTTGTGTGGAATTGTGAGCGGATAACAATTTCACACAGGAAACAGCTAT
GACCATGATTACGCCAAGCGCGCAATTAACCCTCACTAAAGGGAACAAAAGCTGGAGCTGCAAGCTTAAT
GTAGTCTTATGCAATACTCTTGTAGTCTTGCAACATGGTAACGATGAGTTAGCAACATGCCTTACAAGGA
GAGAAAAAGCACCGTGCATGCCGATTGGTGGAAGTAAGGTGGTACGATCGTGCCTTATTAGGAAGGCAAC
AGACGGGTCTGACATGGATTGGACGAACCACTGAATTGCCGCATTGCAGAGATATTGTATTTAAGTGCCT
AGCTCGATACATAAACGGGTCTCTCTGGTTAGACCAGATCTGAGCCTGGGAGCTCTCTGGCTAACTAGGG
AACCCACTGCTTAAGCCTCAATAAAGCTTGCCTTGAGTGCTTCAAGTAGTGTGTGCCCGTCTGTTGTGTG
ACTCTGGTAACTAGAGATCCCTCAGACCCTTTTAGTCAGTGTGGAAAATCTCTAGCAGTGGCGCCCGAAC
AGGGACTTGAAAGCGAAAGGGAAACCAGAGGAGCTCTCTCGACGCAGGACTCGGCTTGCTGAAGCGCGCA
CGGCAAGAGGCGAGGGGCGGCGACTGGTGAGTACGCCAAAAATTTTGACTAGCGGAGGCTAGAAGGAGAG
AGATGGGTGCGAGAGCGTCAGTATTAAGCGGGGGAGAATTAGATCGCGATGGGAAAAAATTCGGTTAAGG
CCAGGGGGAAAGAAAAAATATAAATTAAAACATATAGTATGGGCAAGCAGGGAGCTAGAACGATTCGCAG
TTAATCCTGGCCTGTTAGAAACATCAGAAGGCTGTAGACAAATACTGGGACAGCTACAACCATCCCTTCA
GACAGGATCAGAAGAACTTAGATCATTATATAATACAGTAGCAACCCTCTATTGTGTGCATCAAAGGATA
GAGATAAAAGACACCAAGGAAGCTTTAGACAAGATAGAGGAAGAGCAAAACAAAAGTAAGACCACCGCAC
AGCAAGCGGCCGCTGATCTTCAGACCTGGAGGAGGAGATATGAGGGACAATTGGAGAAGTGAATTATATA
AATATAAAGTAGTAAAAATTGAACCATTAGGAGTAGCACCCACCAAGGCAAAGAGAAGAGTGGTGCAGAG
AGAAAAAAGAGCAGTGGGAATAGGAGCTTTGTTCCTTGGGTTCTTGGGAGCAGCAGGAAGCACTATGGGC
GCAGCGTCAATGACGCTGACGGTACAGGCCAGACAATTATTGTCTGGTATAGTGCAGCAGCAGAACAATT
TGCTGAGGGCTATTGAGGCGCAACAGCATCTGTTGCAACTCACAGTCTGGGGCATCAAGCAGCTCCAGGC
AAGAATCCTGGCTGTGGAAAGATACCTAAAGGATCAACAGCTCCTGGGGATTTGGGGTTGCTCTGGAAAA
CTCATTTGCACCACTGCTGTGCCTTGGAATGCTAGTTGGAGTAATAAATCTCTGGAACAGATTTGGAATC
ACACGACCTGGATGGAGTGGGACAGAGAAATTAACAATTACACAAGCTTAATACACTCCTTAATTGAAGA
ATCGCAAAACCAGCAAGAAAAGAATGAACAAGAATTATTGGAATTAGATAAATGGGCAAGTTTGTGGAAT
TGGTTTAACATAACAAATTGGCTGTGGTATATAAAATTATTCATAATGATAGTAGGAGGCTTGGTAGGTT
TAAGAATAGTTTTTGCTGTACTTTCTATAGTGAATAGAGTTAGGCAGGGATATTCACCATTATCGTTTCA
GACCCACCTCCCAACCCCGAGGGGACCCAGAGAGGGCCTATTTCCCATGATTCCTTCATATTTGCATATA
CGATACAAGGCTGTTAGAGAGATAATTAGAATTAATTTGACTGTAAACACAAAGATATTAGTACAAAATA
CGTGACGTAGAAAGTAATAATTTCTTGGGTAGTTTGCAGTTTTAAAATTATGTTTTAAAATGGACTATCA
TATGCTTACCGTAACTTGAAAGTATTTCGATTTCTTGGCTTTATATATCTTGTGGAAAGGACGAAACACC
GTGGAAGCGTATCGACCCATCGTTTAAGAGCTATGCTGGAAACAGCATAGCAAGTTTAAATAAGGCTAGT
CCGTTATCAACTTGAAAAAGTGGCACCGAGTCGGTGCTTTTTTTGAATTCTAGATCTTGAGACAAATGGC
AGTATTCATCCACAATTTTAAAAGAAAAGGGGGGATTGGGGGGTACAGTGCAGGGGAAAGAATAGTAGAC
ATAATAGCAACAGACATACAAACTAAAGAATTACAAAAACAAATTACAAAAATTCAAAATTTTCGGGTTT
ATTACAGGGACAGCAGAGATCCACTTTGGCGCCGGCTCGAGTGGCTCCGGTGCCCGTCAGTGGGCAGAGC
GCACATCGCCCACAGTCCCCGAGAAGTTGGGGGGAGGGGTCGGCAATTGAACCGGTGCCTAGAGAAGGTG
GCGCGGGGTAAACTGGGAAAGTGATGTCGTGTACTGGCTCCGCCTTTTTCCCGAGGGTGGGGGAGAACCG
TATATAAGTGCAGTAGTCGCCGTGAACGTTCTTTTTCGCAACGGGTTTGCCGCCAGAACACAGGTGTCGT
GACGCGGGATCCGCCACCATGACCGAGTACAAGCCCACGGTGCGCCTCGCCACCCGCGACGACGTCCCCA
GGGCCGTACGCACCCTCGCCGCCGCGTTCGCCGACTACCCCGCCACGCGCCACACCGTCGATCCGGACCG
CCACATCGAGCGGGTCACCGAGCTGCAAGAACTCTTCCTCACGCGCGTCGGGCTCGACATCGGCAAGGTG
TGGGTCGCGGACGACGGCGCCGCGGTGGCGGTCTGGACCACGCCGGAGAGCGTCGAAGCGGGGGCGGTGT
TCGCCGAGATCGGCCCGCGCATGGCCGAGTTGAGCGGTTCCCGGCTGGCCGCGCAGCAACAGATGGAAGG
CCTCCTGGCGCCGCACCGGCCCAAGGAGCCCGCGTGGTTCCTGGCCACCGTCGGAGTCTCGCCCGACCAC
CAGGGCAAGGGTCTGGGCAGCGCCGTCGTGCTCCCCGGAGTGGAGGCGGCCGAGCGCGCCGGGGTGCCCG
CCTTCCTGGAGACCTCCGCGCCCCGCAACCTCCCCTTCTACGAGCGGCTCGGCTTCACCGTCACCGCCGA
CGTCGAGGTGCCCGAAGGACCGCGCACCTGGTGCATGACCCGCAAGCCCGGTGCCTGAACGCGTTAAGTC
GACAATCAACCTCTGGATTACAAAATTTGTGAAAGATTGACTGGTATTCTTAACTATGTTGCTCCTTTTA
CGCTATGTGGATACGCTGCTTTAATGCCTTTGTATCATGCTATTGCTTCCCGTATGGCTTTCATTTTCTC
CTCCTTGTATAAATCCTGGTTGCTGTCTCTTTATGAGGAGTTGTGGCCCGTTGTCAGGCAACGTGGCGTG
GTGTGCACTGTGTTTGCTGACGCAACCCCCACTGGTTGGGGCATTGCCACCACCTGTCAGCTCCTTTCCG
GGACTTTCGCTTTCCCCCTCCCTATTGCCACGGCGGAACTCATCGCCGCCTGCCTTGCCCGCTGCTGGAC
AGGGGCTCGGCTGTTGGGCACTGACAATTCCGTGGTGTTGTCGGGGAAATCATCGTCCTTTCCTTGGCTG
CTCGCCTGTGTTGCCACCTGGATTCTGCGCGGGACGTCCTTCTGCTACGTCCCTTCGGCCCTCAATCCAG
CGGACCTTCCTTCCCGCGGCCTGCTGCCGGCTCTGCGGCCTCTTCCGCGTCTTCGCCTTCGCCCTCAGAC
GAGTCGGATCTCCCTTTGGGCCGCCTCCCCGCGTCGACTTTAAGACCAATGACTTACAAGGCAGCTGTAG
ATCTTAGCCACTTTTTAAAAGAAAAGGGGGGACTGGAAGGGCTAATTCACTCCCAACGAAGACAAGATCT
GCTTTTTGCTTGTACTGGGTCTCTCTGGTTAGACCAGATCTGAGCCTGGGAGCTCTCTGGCTAACTAGGG
AACCCACTGCTTAAGCCTCAATAAAGCTTGCCTTGAGTGCTTCAAGTAGTGTGTGCCCGTCTGTTGTGTG
ACTCTGGTAACTAGAGATCCCTCAGACCCTTTTAGTCAGTGTGGAAAATCTCTAGCAGTACGTATAGTAG
TTCATGTCATCTTATTATTCAGTATTTATAACTTGCAAAGAAATGAATATCAGAGAGTGAGAGGAACTTG
TTTATTGCAGCTTATAATGGTTACAAATAAAGCAATAGCATCACAAATTTCACAAATAAAGCATTTTTTT
CACTGCATTCTAGTTGTGGTTTGTCCAAACTCATCAATGTATCTTATCATGTCTGGCTCTAGCTATCCCG
CCCCTAACTCCGCCCATCCCGCCCCTAACTCCGCCCAGTTCCGCCCATTCTCCGCCCCATGGCTGACTAA
TTTTTTTTATTTATGCAGAGGCCGAGGCCGCCTCGGCCTCTGAGCTATTCCAGAAGTAGTGAGGAGGCTT
TTTTGGAGGCCTAGGGACGTACCCAATTCGCCCTATAGTGAGTCGTATTACGCGCGCTCACTGGCCGTCG
TTTTACAACGTCGTGACTGGGAAAACCCTGGCGTTACCCAACTTAATCGCCTTGCAGCACATCCCCCTTT
CGCCAGCTGGCGTAATAGCGAAGAGGCCCGCACCGATCGCCCTTCCCAACAGTTGCGCAGCCTGAATGGC
GAATGGG
[124 nt withheld, positions 4978-5101]
C
[91 nt withheld, positions 5103-5193]
A
[49 nt withheld, positions 5195-5243]
CCTTTGACGTTGGAGTCCACGTTCTTT
[37 nt withheld, positions 5271-5307]
ACCCTATCTCGGTCTATTCTTTTGATTTATAAGGGATTTTGCCGATTTCGGCCTATTGGTTAAAAAATGA
GCTGATTTAACAAAAATTTAACGCGAATTTTAACAAAATATTAACGCTTACAATTTAGGTGGCACTTTTC
GGGGAAATGTGCGCGGAACCCCTATTTGTTTATTTTTCTAAATACATTCAAATATGTATCCGCTCATGAG
ACAATAACCCTGATAAATGCTTCAATAATATTGAAAAAGGAAGAGTATGAGTATTCAACATTTCCGTGTC
GCCCTTATTCCCTTTTTTGCGGCATTTTGCCTTCCTGTTTTTGCTCACCCAGAAACGCTGGTGAAAGTAA
AAGATGCTGAAGATCAGTTGGGTGCACGAGTGGGTTACATCGAACTGGATCTCAACAGCGGTAAGATCCT
TGAGAGTTTTCGCCCCGAAGAACGTTTTCCAATGATGAGCACTTTTAAAGTTCTGCTATGTGGCGCGGTA
TTATCCCGTATTGACGCCGGGCAAGAGCAACTCGGTCGCCGCATACACTATTCTCAGAATGACTTGGTTG
AGTACTCACCAGTCACAGAAAAGCATCTTACGGATGGCATGACAGTAAGAGAATTATGCAGTGCTGCCAT
AACCATGAGTGATAACACTGCGGCCAACTTACTTCTGACAACGATCGGAGGACCGAAGGAGCTAACCGCT
TTTTTGCACAACATGGGGGATCATGTAACTCGCCTTGATCGTTGGGAACCGGAGCTGAATGAAGCCATAC
CAAACGACGAGCGTGACACCACGATGCCTGTAGCAATGGCAACAACGTTGCGCAAACTATTAACTGGCGA
ACTACTTACTCTAGCTTCCCGGCAACAATTAATAGACTGGATGGAGGCGGATAAAGTTGCAGGACCACTT
CTGCGCTCGGCCCTTCCGGCTGGCTGGTTTATTGCTGATAAATCTGGAGCCGGTGAGCGTGGGTCTCGCG
GTATCATTGCAGCACTGGGGCCAGATGGTAAGCCCTCCCGTATCGTAGTTATCTACACGACGGGGAGTCA
GGCAACTATGGATGAACGAAATAGACAGATCGCTGAGATAGGTGCCTCACTGATTAAGCATTGGTAACTG
TCAGACCAAGTTTACTCATATATACTTTAGATTGATTTAAAACTTCATTTTTAATTTAAAAGGATCTAGG
TGAAGATCCTTTTTGATAATCTCATGACCAAAATCCCTTAACGTGAGTTTTCGTTCCACTGAGCGTCAGA
CCCCGTAGAAAAGATCAAAGGATCTTCTTGAGATCCTTTTTTTCTGCGCGTAATCTGCTGCTTGCAAACA
AAAAAACCACCGCTACCAGCGGTGGTTTGTTTGCCGGATCAAGAGCTACCAACTCTTTTTCCGAAGGTAA
CTGGCTTCAGCAGAGCGCAGATACCAAATACTGTTCTTCTAGTGTAGCCGTAGTTAGGCCACCACTTCAA
GAACTCTGTAGCACCGCCTACATACCTCGCTCTGCTAATCCTGTTACCAGTGGCTGCTGCCAGTGGCGAT
AAGTCGTGTCTTACCGGGTTGGACTCAAGACGATAGTTACCGGATAAGGCGCAGCGGTCGGGCTGAACGG
GGGGTTCGTGCACACAGCCCAGCTTGGAGCGAACGACCTACACCGAACTGAGATACCTACAGCGTGAGCT
ATGAGAAAGCGCCACGCTTCCCGAAGGGAGAAAGGCGGACAGGTATCCGGTAAGCGGCAGGGTCGGAACA
GGAGAGCGCACGAGGGAGCTTCCAGGGGGAAACGCCTGGTATCTTTATAGTCCTGTCGGGTTTCGCCACC
TCTGACTTGAGCGTCGATTTTTGTGATGCTCGTCAGGGGGGCGGAGCCTATGGAAAAACGCCAGCAACGC
GGCCTTTTTACGGTTCCTGGCCTTTTGCTGGCCTTTTGCTCACATGTTCTTTCCTGCGTTATCCCCTGAT
TCTGTGGATAACCGTATTACCGCCTTTGAGTGAGC
